Addgene plasmid #72433: pCS2+_Myr-mIFP
Purpose: Expression of Myr-mIFP in Zebrafish
Depositing lab: Xiaokun Shu. Depositing organization: University of California, San Francisco (UCSF). Publication: Rational design of a monomeric and photostable far-red fluorescent protein for fluorescence imaging in vivo. Yu D, Dong Z, Gustafson WC, Ruiz-Gonzalez R, Signor L, Marzocca F, Borel F, Klassen MP, Makhijani K, Royant A, Jan YN, Weiss WA, Guo S, Shu X. Protein Sci. 2016 Feb;25(2):308-15. doi: 10.1002/pro.2843. Epub 2015 Dec 31. PubMed 26549191.
Backbone
  Vector backbone: pcS2+
Growth in bacteria
  Bacterial resistance: Ampicillin, 100 μg/mL
  Growth temperature: 37°C
  Growth strain: DH5alpha
  Copy number: Unknown
Gene/Insert
  Gene/Insert name: Mry-mIFP
  Insert size (bp): 984
Terms and licenses: Academic/Nonprofit Terms; Industry Terms: Not Available to Industry
How to cite: pCS2+_Myr-mIFP was a gift from Xiaokun Shu (Addgene plasmid # 72433 ; http://n2t.net/addgene:72433 ; RRID:Addgene_72433)
