[The description below was written by a language model from this plasmid's Addgene catalogue record.]
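Description:
pCS2+_Myr-mIFP is an expression plasmid built on the pCS2+ backbone and intended for producing a membrane-targeted far-red fluorescent protein in zebrafish. It is propagated in E. coli under ampicillin selection; the record lists the copy number as unknown and does not include a feature table, so the origin of replication, promoter and polyadenylation elements are not documented for this construct. pCS2+ vectors in general are multipurpose plasmids widely used in zebrafish and Xenopus work. They typically carry a strong CMV-derived promoter for direct expression after DNA injection or transfection, a phage polymerase promoter that allows in vitro synthesis of capped mRNA for embryo injection, and an SV40 late polyadenylation signal. Whether all of these are intact here cannot be confirmed from the recorded information.

The insert, listed at 984 bp, encodes Myr-mIFP (spelled "Mry-mIFP" in the insert field, apparently a typographical variant of the plasmid name). mIFP is a monomeric infrared/far-red fluorescent protein, and the associated publication describes the rational design of a monomeric, photostable far-red fluorescent protein for in vivo imaging. The "Myr" prefix indicates an N-terminal myristoylation signal, a short motif that directs lipid modification and anchors the fusion to cellular membranes, so that fluorescence outlines cell boundaries rather than filling the cytoplasm. The exact source and sequence of the myristoylation motif are not stated. The construct is suited to labelling cell membranes in zebrafish embryos for far-red live imaging, for example to visualise cell shape and tissue architecture alongside reporters in shorter-wavelength channels.
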