>Addgene plasmid #72433 | pCS2+_Myr-mIFP | depositor partial sequence | sequence record 132155 | Myr-mIFP
ATGGGGAGCAGCAAGAGCAAGCCCAAGTCGGTACCGCTGACTACCTCAGCATACGGCCACGAGTTTCTGG
CTAACTGTGAACGCGAGCAGATCCACCTGGCGGGCTCCATTCAGCCGCACGGTATCCTGCTGGCTGTGAA
AGAGCCGGACAACGTGGTGATCCAGGCTTCTATTAACGCTGCGGAGTTCCTGAACACCAACTCTGTTGTT
GGCCGTCCGCTGCGTGACCTGGGCGGCGATCTGCCTTTGCAGATCCTGCCGCACCTGAACGGCCCGCTGC
ACCTGGCTCCGATGACCCTGCGTTGTACCGTGGGTTCTCCGCCGCGTCGTGTGGACTGTACCATTCATCG
TCCGTCTAACGGCGGCCTGATCGTAGAACTGGAACCAGCAACCAAGACCACTAACATTGCGCCGGCTCTG
GACGGTGCGTTTCATCGTATCACTTCTTCATCCTCCCTGATGGGCCTGTGTGACGAAACCGCGACTATTA
TCCGTGAGATTACTGGCTACGACCGTGTGATGGTAGTACGTTTCGATGAAGAGGGTAATGGCGAAATTCT
GTCCGAACGTCGTCGTGCGGACCTGGAAGCGTTCCTGGGTAACCGCTACCCGGCGTCTACTATTCCGCAG
ATCGCTCGTCGCCTGTACGAACATAACCGTGTTCGCCTGCTGGTAGATGTGAACTATACTCCGGTTCCGC
TACAGCCGCGCATCAGCCCGCTGAACGGTCGTGATCTGGATATGTCCCTGTCTTGCCTGCGCTCTATGTC
CCCGATCCACCAGAAATACATGCAGGACATGGGCGTTGGCGCGACCCTGGTTTGCTCTCTGATGGTGTCT
GGTCGTCTGTGGGGTCTGATCGCTTGCCACCACTACGAACCGCGCTTCGTTCCGTTCCACATTCGCGCTG
CTGGCGAAGCGCTGGCGGAAACTTGTGCGATCCGCATCGCGACGCTGGAGAGCTTTGCACAGTCTCAGTC
CAAA
