>Addgene plasmid #72433 | pCS2+_Myr-mIFP | addgene partial sequence | sequence record 140388 | mIFP-R 5'-GGTGTTCAGGAACTCCGCAG-3'
TTGTCCGGCTCTTTCACAGCCAGCAGGATACCGTGCGGCTGAATGGAGCCCGCCAGGTGGATCTGCTCGC
GTTCACAGTTAGCCAGAAACTCGTGGCCGTATGCTGAGGTAGTCAGCGGTACCGACTTGGGCTTGCTCTT
GCTGCTCCCCATGGTGGCAACGAATCGATGGGATCCTGCAAAAAGAACAAGTAGCTTGTATTCTATAGTG
TCACCTAAATCAAGCTTGCTCCGACGTCCCCAGGCAGAATGGCGGTTCCCTAAACGAGCATTGCTTATAT
AGACCTCCCATTAGGCACGCCTACCGCCCATTTACGTCAATGGAACGCCCATTTGCGTCATTGCCCCTCC
CCATTGACGTCAATGGGGATGTACTTGGCAGCCATCGCGGGCCATTTACCGCCATTGACGTCAATGGGAG
TACTGCCAATGTACCCTGGCGTACTTCCAATAGTAATGTACTTGCCAAGTTACTATTAATAGATATTGAT
GTACTGCCAAGTGGGCCATTTACCGTCATTGACGTCAATAGGGGGCGTGAGAACGGATATGAATGGGCAA
TGAGCCATCCCATTGACGTCAATGGTGGGTGGTCCTATTGACGTCAATGGGCATTGAGCCAGGCGGGCCA
TTTACCGTAATTGACGTCAATGGGGGAGGCGCCATATACGTCAATAGGACCGCCCATATGACGTCAATAG
GAAAGACCATATATAGAGACCATTGACGTCAATGGGGGAGTGGCTATGGGCGGTATTAGGAAGCCCCATA
TATGGTATATGGGACCGCCCATTGGGAGGGGCTATCTACGTCAATAGGAAAACCCATATATGGAAATACT
ATATGGCATAGGGCCAATACATAGTATTGAACCTGGCCAATAGCCATATTGGCATAGGGCCATATTGGAT
ATTGCCTATATATTGATCCTGGCATATAGCCA
