>Addgene plasmid #72433 | pCS2+_Myr-mIFP | addgene partial sequence | sequence record 140793 | mIFP-F 5'-TGTCTTGCCTGCGCTCTATG-3'
TGGGCGTTGGCGCGACCCTGGTTTGCTCTCTGATGGTGTCTGGTCGTCTGTGGGGTCTGATCGCTTGCCA
CCACTACGAACCGCGCTTCGTTCCGTTCCACATTCGCGCTGCTGGCGAAGCGCTGGCGGAAACTTGTGCG
ATCCGCATCGCGACGCTGGAGAGCTTTGCACAGTCTCAGTCCAAATAAAATTCAAGGCCTCTCGAGCCTC
TAGAACTATAGTGAGTCGTATTACGTAGATCCAGACATGATAAGATACATTGATGAGTTTGGACAAACCA
CAACTAGAATGCAGTGAAAAAAATGCTTTATTTGTGAAATTTGTGATGCTATTGCTTTATTTGTAACCAT
TATAAGCTGCAATAAACAAGTTAACAACAACAATTGCATTCATTTTATGTTTCAGGTTCAGGGGGAGGTG
TGGGAGGTTTTTTAATTCGCGGCCGCGGCGCCAATGCATTGGGCCCGGTACCCAGCTTTTGTTCCCTTTA
GTGAGGGTTAATTGCGCGCTTGGCGTAATCATGGTCATAGCTGTTTCCTGTGTGAAATTGTTATCCGCTC
ACAATTCCACACAACATACGAGCCGGGAGCATAAAGTGTAAAGCCTGGGGTGCCTAATGAGTGAGCTAAC
TCACATTAATTGCGTTGCGCTCACTGCCCGCTTTCCAGTCGGGAAACCTGTCGTGCCAGCTGCATTAATG
AATCGGCCAACGCGCGGGGAGAGGCGGTTTGCGTATTGGGCGCTCTTCCGCTTCCTCGCTCACTGACTCG
CTGCGCTCGGTCGTTCGGCTGCGGCGAGCGGTATCAGCTCACTCAAAGGCGGTAATACGGTTATCCACAG
AATCAGGGGATAACGCAGGAAAGAACATGTGAGCAAAAGGCCAGCAAAAGGCCAGGAACCGTAAAAAGGC
CGCGTTGCTGGCGTTTTTCCATA
